>Addgene plasmid #203599 | CSII-TK-MAIP1 | addgene full sequence | sequence record 409608 | Addgene NGS Result
GACGGATCGGGAGATCTCCCGATCCCCTATGGTGCACTCTCAGTACAATCTGCTCTGATGCCGCATAGTT
AAGCCAGTATCTGCTCCCTGCTTGTGTGTTGGAGGTCGCTGAGTAGTGCGCGAGCAAAATTTAAGCTACA
ACAAGGCAAGGCTTGACCGACAATTGCATGAAGAATCTGCTTAGGGTTAGGCGTTTTGCGCTGCTTCGCG
ATGTACGGGCCAGATATACGCGTTGACATTGATTATTGACTAGTTATTAATAGTAATCAATTACGGGGTC
ATTAGTTCATAGCCCATATATGGAGTTCCGCGTTACATAACTTACGGTAAATGGCCCGCCTGGCTGACCG
CCCAACGACCCCCGCCCATTGACGTCAATAATGACGTATGTTCCCATAGTAACGCCAATAGGGACTTTCC
ATTGACGTCAATGGGTGGAGTATTTACGGTAAACTGCCCACTTGGCAGTACATCAAGTGTATCATATGCC
AAGTACGCCCCCTATTGACGTCAATGACGGTAAATGGCCCGCCTGGCATTATGCCCAGTACATGACCTTA
TGGGACTTTCCTACTTGGCAGTACATCTACGTATTAGTCATCGCTATTACCATGGTGATGCGGTTTTGGC
AGTACATCAATGGGCGTGGATAGCGGTTTGACTCACGGGGATTTCCAAGTCTCCACCCCATTGACGTCAA
TGGGAGTTTGTTTTGGCACCAAAATCAACGGGACTTTCCAAAATGTCGTAACAACTCCGCCCCATTGACG
CAAATGGGCGGTAGGCGTGTACGGTGGGAGGTCTATATAAGCAGCGCGTTTTGCCTGTACTGGGTCTCTC
TGGTTAGACCAGATCTGAGCCTGGGAGCTCTCTGGCTAACTAGGGAACCCACTGCTTAAGCCTCAATAAA
GCTTGCCTTGAGTGCTTCAAGTAGTGTGTGCCCGTCTGTTGTGTGACTCTGGTAACTAGAGATCCCTCAG
ACCCTTTTAGTCAGTGTGGAAAATCTCTAGCAGTGGCGCCCGAACAGGGACTTGAAAGCGAAAGGGAAAC
CAGAGGAGCTCTCTCGACGCAGGACTCGGCTTGCTGAAGCGCGCACGGCAAGAGGCGAGGGGCGGCGACT
GGTGAGTACGCCAAAAATTTTGACTAGCGGAGGCTAGAAGGAGAGAGATGGGTGCGAGAGCGTCAGTATT
AAGCGGGGGAGAATTAGATCGCGATGGGAAAAAATTCGGTTAAGGCCAGGGGGAAAGAAAAAATATAAAT
TAAAACATATAGTATGGGCAAGCAGGGAGCTAGAACGATTCGCAGTTAATCCTGGCCTGTTAGAAACATC
AGAAGGCTGTAGACAAATACTGGGACAGCTACAACCATCCCTTCAGACAGGATCAGAAGAACTTAGATCA
TTATATAATACAGTAGCAACCCTCTATTGTGTGCATCAAAGGATAGAGATAAAAGACACCAAGGAAGCTT
TAGACAAGATAGAGGAAGAGCAAAACAAAAGTAAGACCACCGCACAGCAAGGGCCGCTGATCTTCAGACC
TGGAGGAGGAGATATGAGGGACAATTGGAGAAGTGAATTATATAAATATAAAGTAGTAAAAATTGAACCA
TTAGGAGTAGCACCCACCAAGGCAAAGAGAAGAGTGGTGCAGAGAGAAAAAAGAGCAGTGGGAATAGGAG
CTTTGTTCCTTGGGTTCTTGGGAGCAGCAGGAAGCACTATGGGCGCAGCGTCAATGACGCTGACGGTACA
GGCCAGACAATTATTGTCTGGTATAGTGCAGCAGCAGAACAATTTGCTGAGGGCTATTGAGGCGCAACAG
CATCTGTTGCAACTCACAGTCTGGGGCATCAAGCAGCTCCAGGCAAGAATCCTGGCTGTGGAAAGATACC
TAAAGGATCAACAGCTCCTGGGGATTTGGGGTTGCTCTGGAAAACTCATTTGCACCACTGCTGTGCCTTG
GAATGCTAGTTGGAGTAATAAATCTCTGGAACAGATTTGGAATCACACGACCTGGATGGAGTGGGACAGA
GAAATTAACAATTACACAAGCTTAATACACTCCTTAATTGAAGAATCGCAAAACCAGCAAGAAAAGAATG
AACAAGAATTATTGGAATTAGATAAATGGGCAAGTTTGTGGAATTGGTTTAACATAACAAATTGGCTGTG
GTATATAAAATTATTCATAATGATAGTAGGAGGCTTGGTAGGTTTAAGAATAGTTTTTGCTGTACTTTCT
ATAGTGAATAGAGTTAGGCAGGGATATTCACCATTATCGTTTCAGACCCACCTCCCAACCCCGAGGGGAC
CCGACAGGCCCGAAGGAATAGAAGAAGAAGGTGGAGAGAGAGACAGAGACAGATCCATTCGATTAGTGAA
CGGATCTACAAATGGCAGTATTCATCCACAATTTTAAAAGAAAAGGGGGGATTGGGGGGTACAGTGCAGG
GGAAAGAATAGTAGACATAATAGCAACAGACATACAAACTAAAGAATTACAAAAACAAATTACAAAAATT
CAAAATTTTCGGGTTTATTACAGGGACAGCAGAAATTCACTTTGAATTAATTCAAGCTTCGTGAGGCTCC
GGTGCCCGTCAGTGGGCAGAGCGCACATCGCCCACAGTCCCCGAGAAGTTGGGGGGAGGGGTCGGCAATT
GAACCGGTCCGTGGCCCGTTGCTCGCGTTTGCTGGCGGTGTCCCCGGAAGAAATATATTTGCATGTCTTT
AGTTCTATGATGACACAAACCCCGCCCAGCGTCTTGTCATTGGCGAATTCGAACACGCAGATGCAGTCGG
GGCGGCGCGGTCCCAGGTCCACTTCGCATATTAAGGTGACGCGTGTGGCCTCGAACACCGAGCGACCCTG
CAGCGACCCGCTTAGCGGCCGCGGGTCATAAAAATGGCGCTGGCCGCTCGTTTGCTACCCCAGTTCCTGC
ACTCTCGGTCGCTGCCCTGCGGGGCCGTCCGACTCCGGACTCCTGCTGTGGCCGAGGTGAGGCTGCCGTC
GGCCACACTTTGCTACTTCTGCCGCTGTCGCCTCGGCTTGGGAGCGGCGTTATTTCCACGAAGCGCTAGG
GCCTTGGCAGCCTCGGCGCTACCTGCCCAGGGCTCCCGGTGGCCAGTGCTCAGCAGCCCGGGACTCCCCG
CAGCCTTCGCTTCTTTCCCTGCCTGCCCTCAGCGCAGCTACAGCACGGAGGAGAAGCCCCAGCAGCACCA
GAAAACCAAGATGATCGTCCTGGGATTCTCCAACCCCATCAACTGGGTTAGGACTCGAATTAAGGCCTTC
CTTATCTGGGCCTATTTCGACAAAGAGTTCAGCATCACAGAGTTCTCCGAGGGAGCGAAGCAGGCTTTTG
CTCATGTATCCAAGTTGCTGTCACAGTGTAAATTTGATCTGTTGGAAGAACTTGTGGCCAAAGAGGTGCT
ACATGCATTGAAAGAAAAGGTTACTTCACTACCTGACAACCATAAAAATGCCCTTGCTGCTAACATAGAT
GAAATTGTATTTACATCAACAGGAGACATCTCCATTTACTATGATGAGAAAGGAAGGAAGTTTGTTAACA
TCCTGATGTGCTTTTGGTATCTAACCAGTGCCAACATCCCCAGTGAAACTTTAAGAGGAGCCAGTGTATT
CCAGGTTAAGTTGGGGAATCAGAATGTGGAAACTAAACAACTTCTTAGTGCAAGCTATGAGTTTCAGAGG
GAGTTCACACAAGGAGTAAAGCCTGACTGGACCATTGCACGGATTGAACACTCAAAATTATTAGAATAAT
TTTCTTGGAAAAATCAGCTTATGGACTTCTAGAGTTAACATCGAGGGATCAAGCTTATCGATAATCAACC
TCTGGATTACAAAATTTGTGAAAGATTGACTGGTATTCTTAACTATGTTGCTCCTTTTACGCTATGTGGA
TACGCTGCTTTAATGCCTTTGTATCATGCTATTGCTTCCCGTATGGCTTTCATTTTCTCCTCCTTGTATA
AATCCTGGTTGCTGTCTCTTTATGAGGAGTTGTGGCCCGTTGTCAGGCAACGTGGCGTGGTGTGCACTGT
GTTTGCTGACGCAACCCCCACTGGTTGGGGCATTGCCACCACCTGTCAGCTCCTTTCCGGGACTTTCGCT
TTCCCCCTCCCTATTGCCACGGCGGAACTCATCGCCGCCTGCCTTGCCCGCTGCTGGACAGGGGCTCGGC
TGTTGGGCACTGACAATTCCGTGGTGTTGTCGGGGAAGCTGACGTCCTTTCCATGGCTGCTCGCCTGTGT
TGCCACCTGGATTCTGCGCGGGACGTCCTTCTGCTACGTCCCTTCGGCCCTCAATCCAGCGGACCTTCCT
TCCCGCGGCCTGCTGCCGGCTCTGCGGCCTCTTCCGCGTCTTCGCCTTCGCCCTCAGACGAGTCGGATCT
CCCTTTGGGCCGCCTCCCCGCATCGATACCGTCGAGACCTAGAAAAACATGGAGCAATCACAAGTAGCAA
TACAGCAGCTACCAATGCTGATTGTGCCTGGCTAGAAGCACAAGAGGAGGAGGAGGTGGGTTTTCCAGTC
ACACCTCAGGTACCTTTAAGACCAATGACTTACAAGGCAGCTGTAGATCTTAGCCACTTTTTAAAAGAAA
AGGGGGGACTGGAAGGGCTAATTCACTCCCAACGAAGACAAGATATCCTTGATCTGTGGATCTACCACAC
ACAAGGCTACTTCCCTGATTGGCAGAACTACACACCAGGGCCAGGGATCAGATATCCACTGACCTTTGGA
TGGTGCTACAAGCTAGTACCAGTTGAGCAAGAGAAGGTAGAAGAAGCCAATGAAGGAGAGAACACCCGCT
TGTTACACCCTGTGAGCCTGCATGGGATGGATGACCCGGAGAGAGAAGTATTAGAGTGGAGGTTTGACAG
CCGCCTAGCATTTCATCACATGGCCCGAGAGCTGCATCCGGACTGTACTGGGTCTCTCTGGTTAGACCAG
ATCTGAGCCTGGGAGCTCTCTGGCTAACTAGGGAACCCACTGCTTAAGCCTCAATAAAGCTTGCCTTGAG
TGCTTCAAGTAGTGTGTGCCCGTCTGTTGTGTGACTCTGGTAACTAGAGATCCCTCAGACCCTTTTAGTC
AGTGTGGAAAATCTCTAGCAGGGCCCGTTTAAACCCGCTGATCAGCCTCGACTGTGCCTTCTAGTTGCCA
GCCATCTGTTGTTTGCCCCTCCCCCGTGCCTTCCTTGACCCTGGAAGGTGCCACTCCCACTGTCCTTTCC
TAATAAAATGAGGAAATTGCATCGCATTGTCTGAGTAGGTGTCATTCTATTCTGGGGGGTGGGGTGGGGC
AGGACAGCAAGGGGGAGGATTGGGAAGACAATAGCAGGCATGCTGGGGATGCGGTGGGCTCTATGGCTTC
TGAGGCGGAAAGAACCAGCTGGGGCTCTAGGGGGTATCCCC
[124 nt withheld, positions 5432-5555]
C
[91 nt withheld, positions 5557-5647]
A
[49 nt withheld, positions 5649-5697]
CCTTTGACGTTGGAGTCCACGTTCTTT
[37 nt withheld, positions 5725-5761]
ACCCTATCTCGGTCTATTCTTTTGATTTATAAGGGATTTTGCCGATTTCGGCCTATTGGTTAAAAAATGA
GCTGATTTAACAAAAATTTAACGCGAATTAATTCTGTGGAATGTGTGTCAGTTAGGGTGTGGAAAGTCCC
CAGGCTCCCCAGCAGGCAGAAGTATGCAAAGCATGCATCTCAATTAGTCAGCAACCAGGTGTGGAAAGTC
CCCAGGCTCCCCAGCAGGCAGAAGTATGCAAAGCATGCATCTCAATTAGTCAGCAACCATAGTCCCGCCC
CTAACTCCGCCCATCCCGCCCCTAACTCCGCCCAGTTCCGCCCATTCTCCGCCCCATGGCTGACTAATTT
TTTTTATTTATGCAGAGGCCGAGGCCGCCTCTGCCTCTGAGCTATTCCAGAAGTAGTGAGGAGGCTTTTT
TGGAGGCCTAGGCTTTTGCAAAAAGCTCCCGGGAGCTTGTATATCCATTTTCGGATCTGATCAGCACGTG
TTGACAATTAATCATCGGCATAGTATATCGGCATAGTATAATACGACAAGGTGAGGAACTAAACCATGGC
CAAGTTGACCAGTGCCGTTCCGGTGCTCACCGCGCGCGACGTCGCCGGAGCGGTCGAGTTCTGGACCGAC
CGGCTCGGGTTCTCCCGGGACTTCGTGGAGGACGACTTCGCCGGTGTGGTCCGGGACGACGTGACCCTGT
TCATCAGCGCGGTCCAGGACCAGGTGGTGCCGGACAACACCCTGGCCTGGGTGTGGGTGCGCGGCCTGGA
CGAGCTGTACGCCGAGTGGTCGGAGGTCGTGTCCACGAACTTCCGGGACGCCTCCGGGCCGGCCATGACC
GAGATCGGCGAGCAGCCGTGGGGGCGGGAGTTCGCCCTGCGCGACCCGGCCGGCAACTGCGTGCACTTCG
TGGCCGAGGAGCAGGACTGACACGTGCTACGAGATTTCGATTCCACCGCCGCCTTCTATGAAAGGTTGGG
CTTCGGAATCGTTTTCCGGGACGCCGGCTGGATGATCCTCCAGCGCGGGGATCTCATGCTGGAGTTCTTC
GCCCACCCCAACTTGTTTATTGCAGCTTATAATGGTTACAAATAAAGCAATAGCATCACAAATTTCACAA
ATAAAGCATTTTTTTCACTGCATTCTAGTTGTGGTTTGTCCAAACTCATCAATGTATCTTATCATGTCTG
TATACCGTCGACCTCTAGCTAGAGCTTGGCGTAATCATGGTCATAGCTGTTTCCTGTGTGAAATTGTTAT
CCGCTCACAATTCCACACAACATACGAGCCGGAAGCATAAAGTGTAAAGCCTGGGGTGCCTAATGAGTGA
GCTAACTCACATTAATTGCGTTGCGCTCACTGCCCGCTTTCCAGTCGGGAAACCTGTCGTGCCAGCTGCA
TTAATGAATCGGCCAACGCGCGGGGAGAGGCGGTTTGCGTATTGGGCGCTCTTCCGCTTCCTCGCTCACT
GACTCGCTGCGCTCGGTCGTTCGGCTGCGGCGAGCGGTATCAGCTCACTCAAAGGCGGTAATACGGTTAT
CCACAGAATCAGGGGATAACGCAGGAAAGAACATGTGAGCAAAAGGCCAGCAAAAGGCCAGGAACCGTAA
AAAGGCCGCGTTGCTGGCGTTTTTCCATAGGCTCCGCCCCCCTGACGAGCATCACAAAAATCGACGCTCA
AGTCAGAGGTGGCGAAACCCGACAGGACTATAAAGATACCAGGCGTTTCCCCCTGGAAGCTCCCTCGTGC
GCTCTCCTGTTCCGACCCTGCCGCTTACCGGATACCTGTCCGCCTTTCTCCCTTCGGGAAGCGTGGCGCT
TTCTCATAGCTCACGCTGTAGGTATCTCAGTTCGGTGTAGGTCGTTCGCTCCAAGCTGGGCTGTGTGCAC
GAACCCCCCGTTCAGCCCGACCGCTGCGCCTTATCCGGTAACTATCGTCTTGAGTCCAACCCGGTAAGAC
ACGACTTATCGCCACTGGCAGCAGCCACTGGTAACAGGATTAGCAGAGCGAGGTATGTAGGCGGTGCTAC
AGAGTTCTTGAAGTGGTGGCCTAACTACGGCTACACTAGAAGAACAGTATTTGGTATCTGCGCTCTGCTG
AAGCCAGTTACCTTCGGAAAAAGAGTTGGTAGCTCTTGATCCGGCAAACAAACCACCGCTGGTAGCGGTG
GTTTTTTTGTTTGCAAGCAGCAGATTACGCGCAGAAAAAAAGGATCTCAAGAAGATCCTTTGATCTTTTC
TACGGGGTCTGACGCTCAGTGGAACGAAAACTCACGTTAAGGGATTTTGGTCATGAGATTATCAAAAAGG
ATCTTCACCTAGATCCTTTTAAATTAAAAATGAAGTTTTAAATCAATCTAAAGTATATATGAGTAAACTT
GGTCTGACAGTTACCAATGCTTAATCAGTGAGGCACCTATCTCAGCGATCTGTCTATTTCGTTCATCCAT
AGTTGCCTGACTCCCCGTCGTGTAGATAACTACGATACGGGAGGGCTTACCATCTGGCCCCAGTGCTGCA
ATGATACCGCGAGACCCACGCTCACCGGCTCCAGATTTATCAGCAATAAACCAGCCAGCCGGAAGGGCCG
AGCGCAGAAGTGGTCCTGCAACTTTATCCGCCTCCATCCAGTCTATTAATTGTTGCCGGGAAGCTAGAGT
AAGTAGTTCGCCAGTTAATAGTTTGCGCAACGTTGTTGCCATTGCTACAGGCATCGTGGTGTCACGCTCG
TCGTTTGGTATGGCTTCATTCAGCTCCGGTTCCCAACGATCAAGGCGAGTTACATGATCCCCCATGTTGT
GCAAAAAAGCGGTTAGCTCCTTCGGTCCTCCGATCGTTGTCAGAAGTAAGTTGGCCGCAGTGTTATCACT
CATGGTTATGGCAGCACTGCATAATTCTCTTACTGTCATGCCATCCGTAAGATGCTTTTCTGTGACTGGT
GAGTACTCAACCAAGTCATTCTGAGAATAGTGTATGCGGCGACCGAGTTGCTCTTGCCCGGCGTCAATAC
GGGATAATACCGCGCCACATAGCAGAACTTTAAAAGTGCTCATCATTGGAAAACGTTCTTCGGGGCGAAA
ACTCTCAAGGATCTTACCGCTGTTGAGATCCAGTTCGATGTAACCCACTCGTGCACCCAACTGATCTTCA
GCATCTTTTACTTTCACCAGCGTTTCTGGGTGAGCAAAAACAGGAAGGCAAAATGCCGCAAAAAAGGGAA
TAAGGGCGACACGGAAATGTTGAATACTCATACTCTTCCTTTTTCAATATTATTGAAGCATTTATCAGGG
TTATTGTCTCATGAGCGGATACATATTTGAATGTATTTAGAAAAATAAACAAATAGGGGTTCCGCGCACA
TTTCCCCGAAAAGTGCCACCTGACGTC
Features (pLannotate 1.2.2; 30 found; start..end, strand, type, name):
     28..80      -  misc_feature   bom (fragment): basis of mobility region from pBR322
    235..614     +  enhancer       CMV enhancer: human cytomegalovirus immediate early enhancer
    615..814     +  promoter       CMV promoter: human cytomegalovirus (CMV) immediate early promoter
    832..1012    +  LTR            5' LTR (truncated): truncated 5' long terminal repeat (LTR) from HIV-1
   1059..1184    +  misc_feature   HIV-1 Ψ: packaging signal of human immunodeficiency virus type 1
   1168..1506    +  CDS            HIV-1 gag (fragment): gag protein from human immunodeficiency virus 1; gag
   1676..1909    +  misc_feature   RRE: The Rev response element (RRE) of HIV-1 allows for Rev-dependent mRNA export from the nucleus to the cytoplasm.
   2286..2386    +  CDS            Rev (fragment): human immunodeficiency virus 1 (HIV-1) Rev protein; rev; enhances nuclear export of unspliced and incompletely spliced viral mRNAs
   2412..2529    +  misc_feature   cPPT/CTS: central polypurine tract and central termination sequence of HIV-1
   2604..2664    +  promoter       EF-1α core promoter (fragment): core promoter for human elongation factor EF-1α
   2740..2884    +  promoter       HSV TK promoter: herpes simplex virus thymidine kinase promoter
   2904..3776    +  CDS            MAIP1: MAIP1_HUMAN - Also known as C2orf47. Experimental evidence at protein level: Swiss-Prot protein existence level 1. Promotes sorting of SMDT1/EMRE in mitochondria by ensuring its maturation (PubMed:27642048). Interacts with the transit peptide region of SMDT1/EMRE precursor protein in the mitochondrial matrix, leading to protect it against protein degradation by YME1L1, thereby ensuring SMDT1/EMRE maturation by the mitochondrial processing peptidase (PMPCA and PMPCB) (PubMed:27642048). From Homo sapiens (Human).
   3843..4431    +  misc_feature   WPRE: woodchuck hepatitis virus posttranscriptional regulatory element
   4356..4943    +  CDS            nef: NEF_HV112 - Experimental evidence at protein level: Swiss-Prot protein existence level 1. Extracellular Nef protein targets CD4(+) T-lymphocytes for apoptosis by interacting with CXCR4 surface receptors. From Human immunodeficiency virus type 1 group M subtype B (isolate PCV12) (HIV-1).
   4950..5130    +  LTR            5' LTR (truncated): truncated 5' long terminal repeat (LTR) from HIV-1
   5162..5386    +  polyA_signal   bGH poly(A) signal: bovine growth hormone polyadenylation signal
   5390..5411    +  promoter       SV40 promoter (fragment): SV40 enhancer and early promoter
   5432..5860    +  rep_origin     f1 ori (sequence partly withheld): f1 bacteriophage origin of replication; arrow indicates direction of (+) strand synthesis
   5874..6203    +  promoter       SV40 promoter: SV40 enhancer and early promoter
   6251..6298    +  promoter       EM7 promoter: synthetic bacterial promoter&nbsp
   6317..6691    +  CDS            BleoR: antibiotic-binding protein; Sh ble from Streptoalloteichus hindustanus; confers resistance to bleomycin, phleomycin, and Zeocin™
   6701..6826    +  CDS            ble (fragment): BLE_KLEPN - Experimental evidence at protein level: Swiss-Prot protein existence level 1. Binding protein with a strong affinity to the bleomycin family of antibiotics. Binds to CL990; an antimitotic-antibiotic compound. From Klebsiella pneumoniae.
   6821..6942    +  polyA_signal   SV40 poly(A) signal: SV40 polyadenylation signal
   7015..7031    -  protein_bind   lac operator: The lac repressor binds to the lac operator to inhibit transcription in E. coli. This inhibition can be relieved by adding lactose or isopropyl-β-D-thiogalactopyranoside (IPTG). lac repressor encoded by lacI
   7039..7069    -  promoter       lac promoter: promoter for the E. coli lac operon
   7084..7105    -  protein_bind   CAP binding site: CAP binding activates transcription in the presence of cAMP. E. coli catabolite activator protein
   7118..7210    -  CDS            lacI (fragment): lac repressor; lacI; The lac repressor binds to the lac operator to inhibit transcription in E. coli. This inhibition can be relieved by adding lactose or isopropyl-β-D-thiogalactopyranoside (IPTG).
   7393..7981    -  rep_origin     ori: high-copy-number ColE1/pMB1/pBR322/pUC origin of replication
   8152..9012    -  CDS            AmpR: β-lactamase; bla; confers resistance to ampicillin, carbenicillin, and related antibiotics
   9013..9117    -  promoter       AmpR promoter: bla
