[The description below was written by a language model from this plasmid's Addgene catalogue record and pLannotate feature annotations shown in this document.]
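Description:
CSII-TK-MAIP1 is an HIV-1-based lentiviral transfer plasmid for expressing wild-type human MAIP1 (matrix AAA peptidase interacting protein 1, also known as C2orf47) in mammalian cells. It is built on the CSII-TK-MCS backbone, with the insert cloned between NotI and XbaI sites. In bacteria it is maintained through a high-copy ColE1/pUC-type origin and selected with ampicillin via the β-lactamase gene; an f1 origin is also present. The sequenced record is about 9.1 kb. The backbone size and "modifications" fields in the catalogue entry do not fit this figure, and the annotated MAIP1 coding region (roughly 870 bp) is somewhat longer than the stated 774 bp insert size.

The viral genome is transcribed in packaging cells from a CMV enhancer/promoter fused to a truncated 5' LTR, so Tat should not be required. Downstream lie the Ψ packaging signal with a gag fragment, the Rev response element for nuclear export of the unspliced genomic RNA, and the cPPT/CTS, which aids nuclear import of the reverse-transcribed genome. The internal cassette places MAIP1 under the herpes simplex virus thymidine kinase promoter, generally a relatively modest constitutive promoter, followed by a WPRE to enhance transcript stability and expression. The genome ends in a truncated 3' LTR and a bGH polyadenylation signal.

A Zeocin resistance cassette (SV40 and EM7 promoters driving Sh ble, with an SV40 poly(A) signal) sits outside the LTRs. It would therefore select transfected cells but would not be carried in the packaged vector. The associated publication concerns miR-27b targeting of MAIP1 and lipid accumulation in hepatic cells, consistent with use for MAIP1 overexpression.
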