Addgene plasmid #203599: CSII-TK-MAIP1
Purpose: Lentiviral vector to express MAIP1 in mammalian cells
Depositing lab: Hiroyuki Mizuguchi. Depositing organization: The University of Osaka. Publication: miR-27b targets MAIP1 to mediate lipid accumulation in cultured human and mouse hepatic cells. Sakai E, Imaizumi T, Suzuki R, Taracena-Gandara M, Fujimoto T, Sakurai F, Mizuguchi H. Commun Biol. 2023 Jun 24;6(1):669. doi: 10.1038/s42003-023-05049-w. PubMed 37355744.
Backbone
  Vector backbone: CSII-TK-MCS
  Backbone size w/o insert (bp): 5339
  Modifications to backbone: 9000
  Vector type: Mammalian Expression, Lentiviral
  Selectable markers: Zeocin
Growth in bacteria
  Bacterial resistance: Ampicillin, 100 μg/mL
  Growth temperature: 37°C
  Growth strain: NEB Stable
  Copy number: Unknown
Gene/Insert
  Gene/Insert name: matrix AAA peptidase interacting protein 1
  Species: H. sapiens (human)
  Insert size (bp): 774
  Mutation: WT
  GenBank ID: NM_001369399.1
  Entrez Gene: MAIP1 (a.k.a. C2orf47)
  Promoter: TK
  Cloning method: Restriction Enzyme; 5′ cloning site NotI (unknown if destroyed); 3′ cloning site XbaI (unknown if destroyed)
  Sequencing primers: 5′ CGGGTCATAAAAATGGCGCTGG; 3′ AAGTCCATAAGCTGATTTTTCC
Terms and licenses: Academic/Nonprofit Terms; Industry Terms: Not Available to Industry
How to cite: CSII-TK-MAIP1 was a gift from Hiroyuki Mizuguchi (Addgene plasmid # 203599 ; http://n2t.net/addgene:203599 ; RRID:Addgene_203599)
